Addgene plasmid #27806: V-Kras
Depositing lab: Steven Vogel. Depositing organization: National Institute on Alcohol Abuse & Alcoholism (NIAAA). Publication: Energy migration alters the fluorescence lifetime of Cerulean: implications for fluorescence lifetime imaging Forster resonance energy transfer measurements. Koushik SV, Vogel SS. J Biomed Opt. 2008 May-Jun;13(3):031204. doi: 10.1117/1.2940367. PubMed 18601528.
Backbone
  Vector backbone: pEGFP N1
  Backbone size w/o insert (bp): 3984
  Vector type: Mammalian Expression
  Selectable markers: Neomycin (select with G418)
Growth in bacteria
  Bacterial resistance: Kanamycin, 50 μg/mL
  Growth temperature: 37°C
  Growth strain: DH5alpha
  Copy number: High Copy
Gene/Insert
  Gene/Insert name: Venus kras
  Species: Yellow Varient
  Insert size (bp): 720
  GenBank ID: U55763
  Cloning method: Restriction Enzyme; 5′ cloning site Nhe 1 (not destroyed); 3′ cloning site Bam HI (not destroyed)
  Sequencing primers: 5′ CCAAAATCAACGGGACTTTCC; 3′ CAGGTTCAGGGGGAGGTGTGG
Terms and licenses: Academic/Nonprofit Terms; Industry Terms: Not Available to Industry
Depositor comments: K-Ras membrane targeting sequence is nucleotides 490-564 from AF493917
How to cite: V-Kras was a gift from Steven Vogel (Addgene plasmid # 27806 ; http://n2t.net/addgene:27806 ; RRID:Addgene_27806)
