[The description below was written by a language model from this plasmid's Addgene catalogue record.]
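Description:
V-Kras is a mammalian expression plasmid built on the pEGFP-N1 backbone. It carries an insert recorded as "Venus kras", which is the yellow fluorescent protein variant Venus joined to a membrane-targeting sequence from K-Ras. The insert is listed at about 720 bp in a backbone of roughly 4 kb and was placed between NheI and BamHI sites, both of which remain intact. According to the depositor's comment, the targeting element is a short segment taken from a K-Ras coding sequence. The record does not say how the two parts are arranged, but K-Ras membrane-targeting motifs normally act at the C-terminus, where lipid modification and a polybasic stretch direct the fused protein to the inner face of the plasma membrane.

The plasmid is selected with kanamycin in bacteria and is described as high copy. In mammalian cells, the neomycin marker allows G418 selection of stable transfectants. The record names neither a promoter nor a polyadenylation signal. pEGFP-N1-type vectors generally drive expression from the CMV immediate-early promoter with an SV40 polyadenylation signal, and they use a single kanamycin/neomycin resistance cassette for both hosts. No feature table was supplied to confirm these elements here.

The associated publication concerns energy migration between fluorescent proteins and its effect on fluorescence lifetime imaging measurements of Förster resonance energy transfer. This suggests the construct serves as a membrane-anchored Venus fluorophore for FRET and lifetime imaging experiments in live cells, for example where fluorophores are concentrated on the plasma membrane. The record does not spell out its exact experimental role.
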