>Addgene plasmid #27806 | V-Kras | depositor partial sequence | sequence record 13089 | Author sequence
ATGGTGAGCAAGGGCGAGGAGCTGTTCACCGGGGTGGTGCCCATCCTGGTCGAGCTGGACGGCGACGTAA
ACGGCCACAAGTTCAGCGTGTCCGGCGAGGGCGAGGGCGATGCCACCTACGGCAAGCTGACCCTGAAGCT
CATCTGCACCACCGGCAAGCTGCCCGTGCCCTGGCCCACCCTCGTGACCACCCTCGGCTACGGCCTGCAG
TGCTTCGCCCGCTACCCCGACCACATGAAGCAGCACGACTTCTTCAAGTCCGCCATGCCCGAAGGCTACG
TCCAGGAGCGCACCATCTTCTTCAAGGACGACGGCAACTACAAGACCCGCGCCGAGGTGAAGTTCGAGGG
CGACACCCTGGTGAACCGCATCGAGCTGAAGGGCATCGACTTCAAGGAGGACGGCAACATCCTGGGGCAC
AAGCTGGAGTACAACTACAACAGCCACAACGTCTATATCACCGCCGACAAGCAGAAGAACGGCATCAAGG
CCAACTTCAAGATCCGCCACAACATCGAGGACGGCGGCGTGCAGCTCGCCGACCACTACCAGCAGAACAC
CCCCATCGGCGACGGCCCCGTGCTGCTGCCCGACAACCACTACCTGAGCTACCAGTCCAAGCTGAGCAAA
GACCCCAACGAGAAGCGCGATCACATGGTCCTGCTGGAGTTCGTGACCGCCGCCGGGATCACTCTCGGCA
TGGACGAGCTGTACAAGCGAAAACATAAAGAAAAGATGAGCAAAGACGGTAAAAAGAAGAAAAAGAAGTC
AAAGACAAAGTGTGTAATTATG
