>Addgene plasmid #27806 | V-Kras | addgene partial sequence | sequence record 34987 | 27806 with SV40pA-R (5' GAAATTTGTGATGCTATTGC 3')
AACAGTTACACAACAATTGCATTCATTTTATGTTTCAGGTTCAGGGGGAGGTGTGGGAGGTTTTTTAAAG
CAAGTAAAACCTCTACAAATGTGGTATGGCTGATTATGATCTAGAGTCGCGGCCGCTCACATAATTACAC
ACTTTGTCTTTGACTTCTTTTTCTTCTTTTTACCATCTTTGCTCATCTTTTCTTTATGTTTTCGCTTGTA
CAGCTCGTCCATGCCGAGAGTGATCCCGGCGGCGGTCACGAACTCCAGCAGGACCATGTGATCGCGCTTC
TCGTTGGGGTCTTTGCTCAGCTTGGACTGGTAGCTCAGGTAGTGGTTGTCGGGCAGCAGCACGGGGCCGT
CGCCGATGGGGGTGTTCTGCTGGTAGTGGTCGGCGAGCTGCACGCCGCCGTCCTCGATGTTGTGGCGGAT
CTTGAAGTTGGCCTTGATGCCGTTCTTCTGCTTGTCGGCGGTGATATAGACGTTGTGGCTGTTGTAGTTG
TACTCCAGCTTGTGCCCCAGGATGTTGCCGTCCTCCTTGAAGTCGATGCCCTTCAGCTCGATGCGGTTCA
CCAGGGTGTCGCCCTCGAACTTCACCTCGGCGCGGGTCTTGTAGTTGCCGTCGTCCTTGAAGAAGATGGT
GCGCTCCTGGACGTAGCCTTCGGGCATGGCGGACTTGAA
